>Addgene plasmid #10809 | HA.PKD.K/W | addgene partial sequence | sequence record 17753 | T7 5'-TAATACGACTCACTATAGGG-3'
TGTTCTTGATTATGCTAGCGCCCCTCCGGTCCTGCGGCCGCCCAGTCCGCTGCTGCCCGTGGCGGCGGCA
GCTGCCGCAGCGGCCGCCGCACTGGTCCCAGGGTCCGGGCCCGAACAGAAACTGATCAGCGAAGAAGATC
TGGGACCAGGGCCCGCGCCGTTCTTGGCTCCTGTCGCGGCCCCGGTCGGGGGCATCTCGTTCCATCTGCA
GATCGGCCTGAGCCGTGAGCCGGTGCTGCTGCTGCGGGACTCGTCCGGGGACTACAGCCTGGCGCACGTC
CGCGAGATGGCTTGCTCCATTGTCGACCAGAAGTTCCCTGAATGTGGTTTCTACGGAATGTATGATAAGA
TCCTGCTTTTTCGCCATGACCCTACCTCTGAAAACATCCTTCAGCTGGTGAAAGCGGCCAGTGATATCCA
GGAAGGCGATCTTATTGAAGTGGTCTTGTCAGCTTCCGCCACCTCTGAAGACTTTCAGATTCGTCCCCAC
GCTCTCTTTGTTCATTCATACAGAGCTCCAGCTTTCTGTGATCACTGTGGAGAAATGCTGTGGGGGCTGG
TACGTCAAGGTCTTAAATGTGAAGGGTGTGGTCTGAATTACCATAAGAGATGTGCATTTAAAATACCCAA
CAATTGCAGCGGTGTGAGGCGGAGAAGGCTCTCAAACGTTTCCCTCACTGGGGTCAGCACCATCCGCACA
TCATCTGCTGAACTCTCTAC
