>Addgene plasmid #10809 | HA.PKD.K/W | addgene partial sequence | sequence record 104151 | CMV-F 5'-CGCAAATGGGCGGTAGGCGTG-3'
GCAGAGCTCTCTGGCTAACTAGAGAACCCACTGCTTACTGGCTTATCGAAATTAATACGACTCACTATAG
GGAGACCCAAGCTTGGTACCGAGCTCGGATCCATGTATCCTTATGATGTTCTTGATTATGCTAGCGCCCC
TCCGGTCCTGCGGCCGCCCAGTCCGCTGCTGCCCGTGGCGGCGGCAGCTGCCGCAGCGGCCGCCGCACTG
GTCCCAGGGTCCGGGCCCGAACAGAAACTGATCAGCGAAGAAGATCTGGGACCAGGGCCCGCGCCGTTCT
TGGCTCCTGTCGCGGCCCCGGTCGGGGGCATCTCGTTCCATCTGCAGATCGGCCTGAGCCGTGAGCCGGT
GCTGCTGCTGCGGGACTCGTCCGGGGACTACAGCCTGGCGCACGTCCGCGAGATGGCTTGCTCCATTGTC
GACCAGAAGTTCCCTGAATGTGGTTTCTACGGAATGTATGATAAGATCCTGCTTTTTCGCCATGACCCTA
CCTCTGAAAACATCCTTCAGCTGGTGAAAGCGGCCAGTGATATCCAGGAAGGCGATCTTATTGAAGTGGT
CTTGTCAGCTTCCGCCACCTCTGAAGACTTTCAGATTCGTCCCCACGCTCTCTTTGTTCATTCATACAGA
GCTCCAGCTTTCTGTGATCACTGTGGAGAAATGCTGTGGGGGCTGGTACGTCAAGGTCTTAAATGTGAAG
GGTGTGGTCTGAATTACCATAAGAGATGTGCATTTAAAATACCCAACAATTGCAGCGGTGTGAGGCGGAG
AAGGCTCTCAAACGTTTCCCTCACTGGGGTCAGCACCATCCGCACATCATCTGCTGAACTCTCTACAAGT
GCCCCTGATGAGCCCCTTCTGCAAAAATCACCATCAGAGTCGTTTATTGGTCGAGAGAAGAGGTCAAATT
CTCAATCATACATTGGACGACCAATTCACCTTGACAAGATTTTGATGTCTAAAGTTAAAGTGCCGCACAC
ATTTGTCATCCACTCCTACACCCGG
