>Addgene plasmid #10809 | HA.PKD.K/W | addgene partial sequence | sequence record 104153 | BGH-rev 5'-TAGAAGGCACAGTCGAGG-3'
TATAGAATAGGGCCCTCTAGATGCATGCTCGAGTCAGAGGATGCTGACACGCTCACCGAGGGCTTTCATT
TCTGTTTCTTCAGTCTCAGGAGTGTCACTGTGGCTAGCACTTGGATTGATCAGGTGTGTGGGGTACTGCA
GCCACTGCTCGCCTGCATACTTCTCCCACCTCAGGTCATCACTTTCATGGGTGATGTAGCGCTCCCCGAT
TTTGCATTCCAGCTCTCGCAAATCTAACCAGGTCTGATAGTCCTGTAGCCAAGGGTGGCTCAAGGTCTTA
TCCACACTGTAGCGCTTTCTCATTTTTACTTGCAGCAAATTGTTGATAAGATCAATGGCTTCATGAGATA
TTTCCTTCCAGGGATTTGGTGGATACATGAAAGCTGCATTCTGAATTTGGTCGTGTATGTCTTCATCTTC
ATTAAATGGGAATGTGCCGCTTAGGCTTACATAGATGATGACCCCAACAGACCACATGTCTAGAGAGCGA
TTGTAGCCCTTGTTCCTTAGGACCTCAGGAGCCAGGTAAGCGGGGGTACCCACCACTGACCTCCGGAAAG
ACTTCTCTCCAATGATCCGGGCAAAACCAAAATCACAAAGTTTCACCTGAGGAAAAGGATCAGCTGAGGC
TAGCAACACATTTTCTGGTTTGAGGTCACAGTGAACGATATTTTTAAAATGAAGGTGCCGCAAAGCCACG
AGTATCTGAGTAATTAAAAACTTCGTTATGTGCTCTGGCAACCTGCCCTTTTCACTTGACAAGATCATTT
CCAGCATGTCTCCATGGAGTTTTTCCATAACAACAAACACTCTTTCAGGCGTCTCAAACATACACTCCAA
ATTTACAACACCAGGGTGATGAAGGTTCTGTAGAATTGCAACCTCATTACGAAGCTGGCTTTCTTGTTTT
GTTGGAAATCGTAATTTGTCAATGATCCAAATAGCTACATCTCTTCCTGTTTTACGATGTTTTCCTCCAT
AAACAATTCCAAACTGTCCAGAA
