>Addgene plasmid #10809 | HA.PKD.K/W | addgene partial sequence | sequence record 112895 | hPRKD1-F 5'-tgaaaggaacagtgggctca-3'
AGATGCAGAGATGGCAATGGCAGAGTGCCAGAACGACAGTGGCGAGATGCAAGATCCAGACCCAGACCAC
GAGGACGCCAACAGAACCATCAGTCCATCAACAAGCAACAATATCCCACTCATGAGGGTAGTGCAGTCTG
TCAAACACACGAAGAGGAAAAGCAGCACAGTCATGAAAGAAGGATGGATGGTCCACTACACCAGCAAGGA
CACGCTGCGGAAACGGCACTATTGGAGATTGGATAGCAAATGTATTACCCTCTTTCAGAATGACACAGGA
AGCAGGTACTACAAGGAAATTCCTTTATCTGAAATTTTGTCTCTGGAACCAGTAAAAACTTCAGCTTTAA
TTCCTAATGGGGCCAATCCTCATTGTTTCGAAATCACTACGGCAAATGTAGTGTATTATGTGGGAGAAAA
TGTGGTCAATCCTTCCAGCCCATCACCAAATAACAGTGTTCTCACCAGTGGCGTTGGTGCAGATGTGGCC
AGGATGTGGGAGATAGCCATCCAGCATGCCCTTATGCCCGTCATTCCCAAGGGCTCCTCCGTGGGTACAG
GAACCAACTTGCACAGAGATATCTCTGTGAGTATTTCAGTATCAAATTGCCAGATTCAAGAAAATGTGGA
CATCAGCACAGTATATCAGATTTTTCCTGATGAAGTACTGGGTTCTGGACAGTTTGGAATTGTTTATGGA
GGAAAACATCGTAAAACAGGAAGAGATGTAGCTATTTGGATCATTGACAAATTACGATTTCCAACAAAAC
AAGAAAGCCAGCTTCGTAATGAGGTTGCAATTCTACAGAACCTTCATCACCCTGGTGTTGTAAATTTGGA
GTGTATGTTTGAGACGCCTGAAAGAGTGTTTGTTGTTATGGAAAAA
