[The description below was written by a language model from this plasmid's Addgene catalogue record.]
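Description:
HA.PKD.K/W is a mammalian expression plasmid built on the pcDNA3 backbone that encodes a kinase-dead form of human protein kinase D (PRKD1, also known as PKCμ). The roughly 2.8 kb PKD cDNA sits between the BamHI and XhoI sites, both preserved, downstream of the CMV promoter, which gives strong constitutive transcription in transfected mammalian cells. The plasmid is maintained at high copy in E. coli under ampicillin selection. A neomycin resistance marker allows G418 selection of stably transfected mammalian cells.

The defining change is K612W, a lysine-to-tryptophan substitution that is recorded as rendering the enzyme kinase dead. The protein carries an N-terminal HA tag and also has a Myc epitope inserted between residues 33 and 34 of PKD. The depositor notes that the HA tag contains a point mutation that prevents recognition by the 3F10 anti-HA antibody, although it is still detected by 12CA5. Compared with the GenBank reference protein, the insert also carries Q66R, F139S and G877W substitutions. Their effect is unknown, but this is the exact plasmid used in the associated study, so it is expected to behave as described there.

That study examined activation of PKD through tyrosine phosphorylation in its pleckstrin homology domain. The construct is therefore suited to use as a catalytically inactive control alongside active PKD in signalling experiments, with the epitope tags available for detecting or immunoprecipitating the protein. No feature table was supplied, so finer backbone elements are not documented in the record.
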