Addgene plasmid #10809: HA.PKD.K/W
Depositing lab: Alex Toker. Depositing organization: Beth Israel Deaconess Medical Center. Publication: Tyrosine phosphorylation of protein kinase D in the pleckstrin homology domain leads to activation. Storz P, Doppler H, Johannes FJ, Toker A. J Biol Chem. 2003 May 16. 278(20):17969-76. 10.1074/jbc.M213224200 PubMed 12637538.
Backbone
  Vector backbone: pcDNA3
  Backbone manufacturer: Invitrogen
  Backbone size w/o insert (bp): 5446
  Vector type: Mammalian Expression
  Selectable markers: Neomycin (select with G418)
Growth in bacteria
  Bacterial resistance: Ampicillin, 100 μg/mL
  Growth temperature: 37°C
  Growth strain: DH5alpha
  Copy number: High Copy
Gene/Insert
  Gene/Insert name: PKD
  Species: H. sapiens (human)
  Insert size (bp): 2800
  Mutation: Kinase dead mutant: K612W (Lys 612 to Trp) (bp1834-1836 AAA -> TGG); Also Q66R, F139S and G877W
  Entrez Gene: PRKD1 (a.k.a. CHDED, PKC-MU, PKCM, PKD, PRKCM)
  Promoter: CMV
  Tag / fusion protein: HA (N terminal on insert); Myc (inserted between amino acids 33&34 of PKD)
  Cloning method: Restriction Enzyme; 5′ cloning site BamHI (not destroyed); 3′ cloning site XhoI (not destroyed)
  Sequencing primers: 5′ CMV-F; 3′ BGH-rev
Terms and licenses: Academic/Nonprofit Terms; Industry Terms: Not Available to Industry
Depositor comments: The HA tag on this plasmid contains a point mutation that renders it unrecognizable by the 3F10 HA antibody. It will work fine with the 12CA5 HA antibody. The PKD insert in this plasmid contains a Myc tag inserted between amino acids 33&34, Q66R, F139S and G877W mutations when compared to GenBank reference sequence NP_002733.1. Although the effect of these mutations is unknown, this is the exact plasmid used in the associated publication and it should function as described.
How to cite: HA.PKD.K/W was a gift from Alex Toker (Addgene plasmid # 10809 ; http://n2t.net/addgene:10809 ; RRID:Addgene_10809)
